Addgene plasmid #103493: LSB-hsa-miR-374b-5p
Purpose: Used to sense miRNA activity using fluorescence based tools. hsa-miR-374b-5p target in 3' UTR of of mKate. miRNA activity can be measured by the repression of mKate2 relative to EBFP2 fluorescent proteins . Plasmid is inherently unstable; please see Depositor Comments
Depositing lab: Ron Weiss. Depositing organization: Massachusetts Institute of Technology. Publication: A mixed antagonistic/synergistic miRNA repression model enables accurate predictions of multi-input miRNA sensor activity. Gam JJ, Babb J, Weiss R. Nat Commun. 2018 Jun 22;9(1):2430. doi: 10.1038/s41467-018-04575-0. PubMed 29934631.
Backbone
  Vector backbone: Low Sensor Backbone (LSB)
  Vector type: Mammalian Expression, Synthetic Biology
Growth in bacteria
  Bacterial resistance: Ampicillin and Kanamycin, 100 & 50 μg/mL
  Growth temperature: 30°C
  Growth strain: NEB Stable
  Copy number: High Copy
Gene/Insert
  Gene/Insert name: hsa-miR-374b-5p target
  Species: H. sapiens (human)
  Entrez Gene: MIR374B (a.k.a. MIRN374B, mir-374b)
  Promoter: EF-1a
  Cloning method: Gibson Cloning
Terms and licenses: Academic/Nonprofit Terms; Industry Terms: Not Available to Industry
Depositor comments: Please note that this plasmid is inherently unstable due to a repeating poly A element. We recommend performing a diagnostic digest on multiple colonies upon receipt. The depositors would like to note the presence of several discrepancies between the depositor sequence and physical plasmid sequence. In particular, the sequences upstream and downstream of the puromycin coding region have 10 bp insertions which do not affect the ability to perform puromycin selection. The sequences for those regions within the physical plasmids are as follows: Upstream of Puro: GAATTCGACCGCCTGTCTCAAGGTGCCACC; Downstream of Puro: GCTTTGAGACTACGCGTGAATTCACTCCTC.
How to cite: LSB-hsa-miR-374b-5p was a gift from Ron Weiss (Addgene plasmid # 103493 ; http://n2t.net/addgene:103493 ; RRID:Addgene_103493)
