[The description below was written by a language model from this plasmid's Addgene catalogue record and pLannotate feature annotations shown in this document.]
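Description:
LSB-hsa-miR-374b-5p is an 11 kb mammalian expression plasmid built on the Low Sensor Backbone (LSB), designed as a two-colour fluorescent sensor of microRNA activity. It replicates in E. coli from a high-copy ColE1/pUC-type origin and carries both β-lactamase (ampicillin) and aph(3')-Ia (kanamycin) markers, matching the dual selection listed in the record. A puromycin N-acetyltransferase coding sequence followed by a rabbit β-globin poly(A) region is also present for selection in mammalian cells. No promoter is annotated directly upstream of it, so the record does not show how it is driven.

The payload consists of two parallel transcription units, each using the human EF-1α core promoter with its intron A and ending in a rabbit β-globin polyadenylation signal. One unit expresses the red fluorescent protein mKate2 and the other the blue protein EBFP2. Gateway attB4, attB1 and attB2 scars flank the promoters and coding sequences, reflecting modular assembly. According to the catalogue entry, a target site for human miR-374b-5p lies in the 3' UTR of the mKate2 transcript. It is not separately annotated in the feature table, but it would fall in the stretch between the mKate2 coding sequence and its poly(A) signal. When miR-374b-5p is active in transfected cells, it represses mKate2, while EBFP2 is unaffected and serves as an internal reference for delivery and expression. The mKate2-to-EBFP2 ratio therefore reports miRNA activity.

The depositor notes that the repeated poly(A) elements make the plasmid inherently unstable and prone to rearrangement. The depositor sequence also differs slightly from the physical plasmid, including short insertions flanking the puromycin coding region that do not impair selection.
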