Features (pLannotate 1.2.2; 28 found; start..end, strand, type, name):
     87..675     -  rep_origin     ori: high-copy-number ColE1/pMB1/pBR322/pUC origin of replication
    846..1706    -  CDS            AmpR: β-lactamase; bla; confers resistance to ampicillin, carbenicillin, and related antibiotics
   1707..1778    -  promoter       AmpR promoter: bla
   1857..2456    +  CDS            PuroR: puromycin N-acetyltransferase; pac from Streptomyces alboniger; confers resistance to puromycin
   2461..2541    +  CDS            HBB (fragment): HBB_PONPY - Experimental evidence at transcript level: Swiss-Prot protein existence level 2. Involved in oxygen transport from the lung to the various peripheral tissues. From Pongo pygmaeus (Bornean orangutan).
   2612..2667    +  polyA_signal   β-globin poly(A) signal: rabbit β-globin polyadenylation signal (Gil and Proudfoot, 1987)
   3646..3666    +  protein_bind   attB4: mutant version of attB; core recombination site for the Gateway® BP reaction BP Clonase™
   3734..3945    +  promoter       EF-1α core promoter: core promoter for human elongation factor EF-1α
   3946..4884    +  intron         EF-1α intron A: intron upstream of the start codon of human EF-1α
   4911..4931    +  protein_bind   attB1: mutant version of attB; core recombination site for the Gateway® BP reaction BP Clonase™
   4951..5646    +  CDS            mKate2: mKate2 is a basic (constitutively fluorescent) red fluorescent protein published in 2009, derived from Entacmaea quadricolor. It is reported to be a rapidly-maturing monomer with moderate acid sensitivity.
   5666..5690    -  protein_bind   attB2: mutant version of attB; recombination site for the Gateway® BP reaction BP Clonase™
   5834..5908    +  CDS            HBB (fragment): HBB_PONPY - Experimental evidence at transcript level: Swiss-Prot protein existence level 2. Involved in oxygen transport from the lung to the various peripheral tissues. From Pongo pygmaeus (Bornean orangutan).
   5979..6034    +  polyA_signal   β-globin poly(A) signal: rabbit β-globin polyadenylation signal (Gil and Proudfoot, 1987)
   6418..6443    +  misc_feature   SA: splice acceptor site
   7115..7135    +  protein_bind   attB4: mutant version of attB; core recombination site for the Gateway® BP reaction BP Clonase™
   7203..7414    +  promoter       EF-1α core promoter: core promoter for human elongation factor EF-1α
   7415..8353    +  intron         EF-1α intron A: intron upstream of the start codon of human EF-1α
   8380..8400    +  protein_bind   attB1: mutant version of attB; core recombination site for the Gateway® BP reaction BP Clonase™
   8411..9127    +  CDS            EBFP2: EBFP2 is a basic (constitutively fluorescent) blue fluorescent protein published in 2007, derived from Aequorea victoria. It is reported to be a rapidly-maturing monomer with moderate acid sensitivity.
   9135..9159    -  protein_bind   attB2: mutant version of attB; recombination site for the Gateway® BP reaction BP Clonase™
   9163..9243    +  CDS            HBB (fragment): HBB_PONPY - Experimental evidence at transcript level: Swiss-Prot protein existence level 2. Involved in oxygen transport from the lung to the various peripheral tissues. From Pongo pygmaeus (Bornean orangutan).
   9314..9369    +  polyA_signal   β-globin poly(A) signal: rabbit β-globin polyadenylation signal (Gil and Proudfoot, 1987)
   9752..9774    -  protein_bind   lac operator (fragment): The lac repressor binds to the lac operator to inhibit transcription in E. coli. This inhibition can be relieved by adding lactose or isopropyl-β-D-thiogalactopyranoside (IPTG). lac repressor encoded by lacI
   9778..9808    -  promoter       lac promoter: promoter for the E. coli lac operon
   9823..9844    -  protein_bind   CAP binding site: CAP binding activates transcription in the presence of cAMP. E. coli catabolite activator protein
   9857..9896    -  CDS            lacI (fragment): lac repressor; lacI; The lac repressor binds to the lac operator to inhibit transcription in E. coli. This inhibition can be relieved by adding lactose or isopropyl-β-D-thiogalactopyranoside (IPTG).
  10069..10878   +  CDS            KanR: aminoglycoside phosphotransferase; aph(3')-Ia; confers resistance to kanamycin in bacteria or G418 (Geneticin®) in eukaryotes
>Addgene plasmid #103493 | LSB-hsa-miR-374b-5p | depositor full sequence | sequence record 196035 | Full Sequence
AATTGAGGGGATAACGCAGGAAAGAACATGTGAGCAAAAGGCCAGCAAAAGGCCAGGAACCGTAAAAAGG
CCGCGTTGCTGGCGTTTTTCCATAGGCTCCGCCCCCCTGACGAGCATCACAAAAATCGACGCTCAAGTCA
GAGGTGGCGAAACCCGACAGGACTATAAAGATACCAGGCGTTTCCCCCTGGAAGCTCCCTCGTGCGCTCT
CCTGTTCCGACCCTGCCGCTTACCGGATACCTGTCCGCCTTTCTCCCTTCGGGAAGCGTGGCGCTTTCTC
ATAGCTCACGCTGTAGGTATCTCAGTTCGGTGTAGGTCGTTCGCTCCAAGCTGGGCTGTGTGCACGAACC
CCCCGTTCAGCCCGACCGCTGCGCCTTATCCGGTAACTATCGTCTTGAGTCCAACCCGGTAAGACACGAC
TTATCGCCACTGGCAGCAGCCACTGGTAACAGGATTAGCAGAGCGAGGTATGTAGGCGGTGCTACAGAGT
TCTTGAAGTGGTGGCCTAACTACGGCTACACTAGAAGAACAGTATTTGGTATCTGCGCTCTGCTGAAGCC
AGTTACCTTCGGAAAAAGAGTTGGTAGCTCTTGATCCGGCAAACAAACCACCGCTGGTAGCGGTGGTTTT
TTTGTTTGCAAGCAGCAGATTACGCGCAGAAAAAAAGGATCTCAAGAAGATCCTTTGATCTTTTCTACGG
GGTCTGACGCTCAGTGGAACGAAAACTCACGTTAAGGGATTTTGGTCATGAGATTATCAAAAAGGATCTT
CACCTAGATCCTTTTAAATTAAAAATGAAGTTTTAAATCAATCTAAAGTATATATGAGTAAACTTGGTCT
GACAGTTACCAATGCTTAATCAGTGAGGCACCTATCTCAGCGATCTGTCTATTTCGTTCATCCATAGTTG
CCTGACTCCCCGTCGTGTAGATAACTACGATACGGGAGGGCTTACCATCTGGCCCCAGTGCTGCAATGAT
ACCGCGAGAACCACGCTCACCGGCTCCAGATTTATCAGCAATAAACCAGCCAGCCGGAAGGGCCGAGCGC
AGAAGTGGTCCTGCAACTTTATCCGCCTCCATCCAGTCTATTAATTGTTGCCGGGAAGCTAGAGTAAGTA
GTTCGCCAGTTAATAGTTTGCGCAACGTTGTTGCCATTGCTACAGGCATCGTGGTGTCACGCTCGTCGTT
TGGTATGGCTTCATTCAGCTCCGGTTCCCAACGATCAAGGCGAGTTACATGATCCCCCATGTTGTGCAAA
AAAGCGGTTAGCTCCTTCGGTCCTCCGATCGTTGTCAGAAGTAAGTTGGCCGCAGTGTTATCACTCATGG
TTATGGCAGCACTGCATAATTCTCTTACTGTCATGCCATCCGTAAGATGCTTTTCTGTGACTGGTGAGTA
CTCAACCAAGTCATTCTGAGAATAGTGTATGCGGCGACCGAGTTGCTCTTGCCCGGCGTCAATACGGGAT
AATACCGCGCCACATAGCAGAACTTTAAAAGTGCTCATCATTGGAAAACGTTCTTCGGGGCGAAAACTCT
CAAGGATCTTACCGCTGTTGAGATCCAGTTCGATGTAACCCACTCGTGCACCCAACTGATCTTCAGCATC
TTTTACTTTCACCAGCGTTTCTGGGTGAGCAAAAACAGGAAGGCAAAATGCCGCAAAAAAGGGAATAAGG
GCGACACGGAAATGTTGAATACTCATACTCTTCCTTTTTCAATATTATTGAAGCATTTATCAGGGTTATT
GTCTCATGAGCGGATACATATTTGAATGTAGCTCCGAATTTCTCGAGGGCTTGTCGACGACGGCGGTCTC
CGTCGTCAGGATCATGAATTCGACCCGCCTGCCACCATGACCGAGTACAAGCCCACGGTGCGCCTCGCCA
CCCGCGACGACGTCCCCCGGGCCGTACGCACCCTCGCCGCCGCGTTCGCCGACTACCCCGCCACGCGCCA
CACCGTCGACCCGGACCGCCACATCGAGCGGGTCACCGAGCTGCAAGAACTCTTCCTCACGCGCGTCGGG
CTCGACATCGGCAAGGTGTGGGTCGCGGACGACGGCGCCGCGGTGGCGGTCTGGACCACGCCGGAGAGCG
TCGAAGCGGGGGCGGTGTTCGCCGAGATCGGCCCGCGCATGGCCGAGTTGAGCGGTTCCCGGCTGGCCGC
GCAGCAACAGATGGAAGGCCTCCTGGCGCCGCACCGGCCCAAGGAGCCCGCGTGGTTCCTGGCCACCGTC
GGCGTCTCGCCCGACCACCAGGGCAAGGGTCTGGGCAGCGCCGTCGTGCTCCCCGGAGTGGAGGCGGCCG
AGCGCGCCGGGGTGCCCGCCTTCCTGGAGACATCCGCGCCCCGCAACCTCCCCTTCTACGAGCGGCTCGG
CTTCACCGTCACCGCCGACGTCGAGGTGCCCGAAGGACCGCGCACCTGGTGCATGACCCGCAAGCCCGGT
GCCTGATACGCGTGAATTCACTCCTCAGGTGCAGGCTGCCTATCAGAAGGTGGTGGCTGGTGTGGCCAAT
GCCCTGGCTCACAAATACCACTGAGATCTTTTTCCCTCTGCCAAAAATTATGGGGACATCATGAAGCCCC
TTGAGCATCTGACTTCTGGCTAATAAAGGAAATTTATTTTCATTGCAATAGTGTGTTGGAATTTTTTGTG
TCTCTCACTCGGAAGGACATATGGGAGGGCAAATCATTTAAAACATCAGAATGAGTATTTGGTTTAGAGT
TTGGCAACATATGCCCATATGCTGGCTGCCATGAACAAAGGTTGGCTATAAAGAGGTCATCAGTATATGA
AACAGCCCCCTGCTGTCCATTCCTTATTCCATAGAAAAGCCTTGACTTGAGGTTAGATTTTTTTTATATT
TTGTTTTGTGTTATTTTTTTCTTTAACATCCCTAAAATTTTCCTTACATGTTTTACTAGCCAGATTTTTC
CTCCTCTCCTGACTACTCCCAGTCATAGCTGTCCCTCTTCTCTTATGGAGATCCCTCGACCTGCAGCCCA
AGCTTGAATTCTCTAGAATTACCCTGTTATCCCTATGCTTGGTTTACCGAGCTCTTATTGGTTTTCAAAC
TTCATTGACTGTGCCCAACGCGCCTGGGAGCTCACGGGGACAGCCCCCCCCCAAAGCCCCCAGGGATGTA
ATTACGTCCCTCCCCCGCTAGGGGGCAGCAGCGAGCCGCCCGGGGCTCCGCTCCGGTCCGGCGCTCCCCC
CGCATCCCCGAGCCGGCAGCGTGCGGGGACAGCCCGGGCACGGGGAAGGTGGCACGGGATCGCTTTCCTC
TGAACGCTTCTCGCTGCTCTTTGAGCCTGCAGACACCTGGGGGGATACGGGGAAAAAGCTAGGCTGAAAG
ACCGGTTCTTAGAATGACACGCGCCTGGGAGCTCACGGGGACAGCCCCCCCCCAAAGCCCCCAGGGATGT
AATTACGTCCCTCCCCCGCTAGGGGGCAGCAGCGAGCCGCCCGGGGCTCCGCTCCGGTCCGGCGCTCCCC
CCGCATCCCCGAGCCGGCAGCGTGCGGGGACAGCCCGGGCACGGGGAAGGTGGCACGGGATCGCTTTCCT
CTGAACGCTTCTCGCTGCTCTTTGAGCCTGCAGACACCTGGGGGGATACGGGGAAAAAGCTAACTTCTGA
GACGACAACTTTGTATAGAAAAGTTGGCTCCGAATTCGCCCTTGACAGCAGAGATCCAGTTTGGTTAATT
AATTGGCTCCGGTGCCCGTCAGTGGGCAGAGCGCACATCGCCCACAGTCCCCGAGAAGTTGTGGGGAGGG
GTCGGCAATTGAACCGGTGCCTAGAGAAGGTGGCGCGGGGTAAACTGGGAAAGTGATGTCGTGTACTGGC
TCCGCCTTTTTCCCGAGGGTGGGGGAGAACCGTATATAAGTGCAGTAGTCGCCGTGAACGTTCTTTTTCG
CAACGGGTTTGCCGCCAGAACACAGGTAAGTGCCGTGTGTGGTTCCCGCGGGCCTGGCCTCTTTACGGGT
TATGGCCCTTGCGTGCCTTGAATTACTTCCACCTGGCTGCAGTACGTGATTCTTGATCCCGAGCTTCGGG
TTGGAAGTGGGTGGGAGAGTTCGAGGCCTTGCGCTTAAGGAGCCCCTTCGCCTCGTGCTTGAGTTGAGGC
CTGGCCTGGGCGCTGGGGCCGCCGCGTGCGAATCTGGTGGCACCTTCGCGCCTGTCTCGCTGCTTTCGAT
AAGTCTCTAGCCATTTAAAATTTTTGATGACCTGCTGCGACGCTTTTTTTCTGGCAAGATAGTCTTGTAA
ATGCGGGCCAAGATCTGCACACTGGTATTTCGGTTTTTGGGGCCGCGGGCGGCGACGGGGCCCGTGCGTC
CCAGCGCACATGTTCGGCGAGGCGGGGCCTGCGAGCGCGGCCACCGAGAATCGGACGGGGGTAGTCTCAA
GCTGGCCGGCCTGCTCTGGTGCCTGGCCTCGCGCCGCCGTGTATCGCCCCGCCCTGGGCGGCAAGGCTGG
CCCGGTCGGCACCAGTTGCGTGAGCGGAAAGATGGCCGCTTCCCGGCCCTGCTGCAGGGAGCTCAAAATG
GAGGACGCGGCGCTCGGGAGAGCGGGCGGGTGAGTCACCCACACAAAGGAAAAGGGCCTTTCCGTCCTCA
GCCGTCGCTTCATGTGACTCCACGGAGTACCGGGCGCCGTCCAGGCACCTCGATTAGTTCTCGAGCTTTT
GGAGTACGTCGTCTTTAGGTTGGGGGGAGGGGTTTTATGCGATGGAGTTTCCCCACACTGAGTGGGTGGA
GACTGAAGTTAGGCCAGCTTGGCACTTGATGTAATTCTCCTTGGAATTTGCCCTTTTTGAGTTTGGATCT
TGGTTCATTCTCAAGCCTCAGACAGTGGTTCAAAGTTTTTTTCTTCCATTTCAGGTGTCGTGAGAAGGGC
GAATTCGACCCAAGTTTGTACAAAAAAGCAGGCTGGATCCAGGTGCCACCATGGTGAGCGAGCTGATTAA
GGAGAACATGCACATGAAGCTGTACATGGAGGGCACCGTGAACAACCACCACTTCAAGTGCACATCCGAG
GGCGAAGGCAAGCCCTACGAGGGCACCCAGACCATGAGAATCAAGGCGGTCGAGGGCGGCCCTCTCCCCT
TCGCCTTCGACATCCTGGCTACCAGCTTCATGTACGGCAGCAAAACCTTCATCAACCACACCCAGGGCAT
CCCCGACTTCTTTAAGCAGTCCTTCCCCGAGGGCTTCACATGGGAGAGAGTCACCACATACGAAGATGGG
GGCGTGCTGACCGCTACCCAGGACACCAGCCTCCAGGACGGCTGCCTCATCTACAACGTCAAGATCAGAG
GGGTGAACTTCCCATCCAACGGCCCTGTGATGCAGAAGAAAACACTCGGCTGGGAGGCCTCCACCGAGAC
ACTGTACCCCGCTGACGGCGGCCTGGAAGGCAGAGCCGACATGGCCCTGAAGCTCGTGGGCGGGGGCCAC
CTGATCTGCAACCTTAAGACCACATACAGATCCAAGAAACCCGCTAAGAACCTCAAGATGCCCGGCGTCT
ACTATGTGGACAGGAGACTGGAAAGAATCAAGGAGGCCGACAAAGAGACATACGTCGAGCAGCACGAGGT
GGCTGTGGCCAGATACTGCGACCTCCCTAGCAAACTGGGGCACAAACTTAATTGAGAATTCTACCACCCA
GCTTTCTTGTACAAAGTGGTACGTCTCAAGACCAGAGGTCTCTGCTTGATACTGACACTTAGCAGGTTGT
ATTATATCACTTAGCAGGTTGTATTATATCACTTAGCAGGTTGTATTATATCACTTAGCAGGTTGTATTA
TATCAACCAGAAGAGACCTGTGCTTCACTCCTCAGGTGCAGGCTGCCTATCAGAAGGTGGTGGCTGGTGT
GGCCAATGCCCTGGCTCACAAATACCACTGAGATCTTTTTCCCTCTGCCAAAAATTATGGGGACATCATG
AAGCCCCTTGAGCATCTGACTTCTGGCTAATAAAGGAAATTTATTTTCATTGCAATAGTGTGTTGGAATT
TTTTGTGTCTCTCACTCGGAAGGACATATGGGAGGGCAAATCATTTAAAACATCAGAATGAGTATTTGGT
TTAGAGTTTGGCAACATATGCCCATATGCTGGCTGCCATGAACAAAGGTTGGCTATAAAGAGGTCATCAG
TATATGAAACAGCCCCCTGCTGTCCATTCCTTATTCCATAGAAAAGCCTTGACTTGAGGTTAGATTTTTT
TTATATTTTGTTTTGTGTTATTTTTTTCTTTAACATCCCTAAAATTTTCCTTACATGTTTTACTAGCCAG
ATTTTTCCTCCTCTCCTGACTACTCCCAGTCATAGCTGTCCCTCTTCTCTTATGGAGATCCCGAGCGGTG
CGTTTTTATGCTTGTAGTATTGTATAATGTTTTTAAGATCCAAGCTTCTGACCTCTTCTCTTCCTCCCAC
AGGGCCTCGAGACAATTGCATCGATGGTACCAGTGAAAGTCTGCAATGAATTCGAGTTGGCGCGCCTGTC
ATTCTAAATCTCTCTTTCAGCCTAAAGCTTTTTCCCCGTATCCCCCCAGGTGTCTGCAGGCTCAAAGAGC
AGCGAGAAGCGTTCAGAGGAAAGCGATCCCGTGCCACCTTCCCCGTGCCCGGGCTGTCCCCGCACGCTGC
CGGCTCGGGGATGCGGGGGGAGCGCCGGACCGGAGCGGAGCCCCGGGCGGCTCGCTGCTGCCCCCTAGCG
GGGGAGGGACGTAATTACATCCCTGGGGGCTTTGGGAGGGGGCTGTCCCCGTGAGCTCCCAGGCGCGCCT
GTCATTCTAAATCTCTCTTTCAGCCTAAAGCTTTTTCCCCGTATCCCCCCAGGTGTCTGCAGGCTCAAAG
AGCAGCGAGAAGCGTTCAGAGGAAAGCGATCCCGTGCCACCTTCCCCGTGCCCGGGCTGTCCCCGCACGC
TGCCGGCTCGGGGATGCGGGGGGAGCGCCGGACCGGAGCGGAGCCCCGGGCGGCTCGCTGCTGCCCCCTA
GCGGGGGAGGGACGTAATTACATCCCTGGGGGCTTTGGGGGGGGGCTGTCCCCGTGAGCTCCCAGGCGCG
CCAACTCGGTACCGTATCGATGTCGACGTTAACGCTAGTGATATCAACTTTGTATAGAAAAGTTGGCTCC
GAATTCGCCCTTGACAGCAGAGATCCAGTTTGGTTAATTAATTGGCTCCGGTGCCCGTCAGTGGGCAGAG
CGCACATCGCCCACAGTCCCCGAGAAGTTGTGGGGAGGGGTCGGCAATTGAACCGGTGCCTAGAGAAGGT
GGCGCGGGGTAAACTGGGAAAGTGATGTCGTGTACTGGCTCCGCCTTTTTCCCGAGGGTGGGGGAGAACC
GTATATAAGTGCAGTAGTCGCCGTGAACGTTCTTTTTCGCAACGGGTTTGCCGCCAGAACACAGGTAAGT
GCCGTGTGTGGTTCCCGCGGGCCTGGCCTCTTTACGGGTTATGGCCCTTGCGTGCCTTGAATTACTTCCA
CCTGGCTGCAGTACGTGATTCTTGATCCCGAGCTTCGGGTTGGAAGTGGGTGGGAGAGTTCGAGGCCTTG
CGCTTAAGGAGCCCCTTCGCCTCGTGCTTGAGTTGAGGCCTGGCCTGGGCGCTGGGGCCGCCGCGTGCGA
ATCTGGTGGCACCTTCGCGCCTGTCTCGCTGCTTTCGATAAGTCTCTAGCCATTTAAAATTTTTGATGAC
CTGCTGCGACGCTTTTTTTCTGGCAAGATAGTCTTGTAAATGCGGGCCAAGATCTGCACACTGGTATTTC
GGTTTTTGGGGCCGCGGGCGGCGACGGGGCCCGTGCGTCCCAGCGCACATGTTCGGCGAGGCGGGGCCTG
CGAGCGCGGCCACCGAGAATCGGACGGGGGTAGTCTCAAGCTGGCCGGCCTGCTCTGGTGCCTGGCCTCG
CGCCGCCGTGTATCGCCCCGCCCTGGGCGGCAAGGCTGGCCCGGTCGGCACCAGTTGCGTGAGCGGAAAG
ATGGCCGCTTCCCGGCCCTGCTGCAGGGAGCTCAAAATGGAGGACGCGGCGCTCGGGAGAGCGGGCGGGT
GAGTCACCCACACAAAGGAAAAGGGCCTTTCCGTCCTCAGCCGTCGCTTCATGTGACTCCACGGAGTACC
GGGCGCCGTCCAGGCACCTCGATTAGTTCTCGAGCTTTTGGAGTACGTCGTCTTTAGGTTGGGGGGAGGG
GTTTTATGCGATGGAGTTTCCCCACACTGAGTGGGTGGAGACTGAAGTTAGGCCAGCTTGGCACTTGATG
TAATTCTCCTTGGAATTTGCCCTTTTTGAGTTTGGATCTTGGTTCATTCTCAAGCCTCAGACAGTGGTTC
AAAGTTTTTTTCTTCCATTTCAGGTGTCGTGAGAAGGGCGAATTCGACCCAAGTTTGTACAAAAAAGCAG
GCTCGCCACCATGGTGAGCAAGGGCGAGGAGCTGTTCACCGGGGTGGTGCCCATCCTGGTCGAGCTGGAC
GGCGACGTAAACGGCCACAAGTTCAGCGTGAGGGGCGAGGGCGAGGGCGATGCCACCAACGGCAAGCTGA
CCCTGAAGTTCATCTGCACCACCGGCAAGCTGCCCGTGCCCTGGCCCACCCTCGTGACCACCCTGAGCCA
CGGCGTGCAGTGCTTCGCCCGCTACCCCGACCACATGAAGCAGCACGACTTCTTCAAGTCCGCCATGCCC
GAAGGCTACGTCCAGGAGCGCACCATCTTCTTCAAGGACGACGGCACCTACAAGACCCGCGCCGAGGTGA
AGTTCGAGGGCGACACCCTAGTGAACCGCATCGAGCTGAAGGGCGTCGACTTCAAGGAGGACGGCAACAT
CCTGGGGCACAAGCTGGAGTACAACTTCAACAGCCACAACATCTATATCATGGCCGTCAAGCAGAAGAAC
GGCATCAAGGTGAACTTCAAGATCCGCCACAACGTGGAGGACGGCAGCGTGCAGCTCGCCGACCACTACC
AGCAGAACACCCCCATCGGCGACGGCCCCGTGCTGCTGCCCGACAGCCACTACCTGAGCACCCAGTCCGT
GCTGAGCAAAGACCCCAACGAGAAGCGCGATCACATGGTCCTGCTGGAGTTCCGCACCGCCGCCGGGATC
ACTCTCGGCATGGACGAGCTGTACAAGTAATACCACCCAGCTTTCTTGTACAAAGTGGTACGCGTGAATT
CACTCCTCAGGTGCAGGCTGCCTATCAGAAGGTGGTGGCTGGTGTGGCCAATGCCCTGGCTCACAAATAC
CACTGAGATCTTTTTCCCTCTGCCAAAAATTATGGGGACATCATGAAGCCCCTTGAGCATCTGACTTCTG
GCTAATAAAGGAAATTTATTTTCATTGCAATAGTGTGTTGGAATTTTTTGTGTCTCTCACTCGGAAGGAC
ATATGGGAGGGCAAATCATTTAAAACATCAGAATGAGTATTTGGTTTAGAGTTTGGCAACATATGCCCAT
ATGCTGGCTGCCATGAACAAAGGTTGGCTATAAAGAGGTCATCAGTATATGAAACAGCCCCCTGCTGTCC
ATTCCTTATTCCATAGAAAAGCCTTGACTTGAGGTTAGATTTTTTTTATATTTTGTTTTGTGTTATTTTT
TTCTTTAACATCCCTAAAATTTTCCTTACATGTTTTACTAGCCAGATTTTTCCTCCTCTCCTGACTACTC
CCAGTCATAGCTGTCCCTCTTCTCTTATGGAGATCCCTCGACCTGCAGCCCAAGCTTGGCGTAATCATGG
TCATAGCTGTTTCCTGTGTGAAATTGTTATCCGCTCACAATTCCACACAACATACGAGCCGGAAGCATAA
AGTGTAAAGCCTGGGGTGCCTAATGAGTGAGCTAACTCACATTAATTGCGTTGCGCTCACTGCCCGCTTT
CCAGTCGGGAAACCTGTCGTGCCAGCGGATCGACAGTACTAAGCTTGGTCTAATACCCAATCTCTCGTCT
TATCCAGATGTTTTATACGCCTCTGGCCCGTGTCTCAAAATCTCTGATGTTACATTGCACAAGATAAAAT
AATATCATCATGAACAATAAAACTGTCTGCTTACATAAACAGTAATACAAGGGGTGTTATGAGCCATATT
CAACGGGAAACGTCGAGGCCGCGATTAAATTCCAACATGGATGCTGATTTATATGGGTATAAATGGGCTC
GCGATAATGTCGGGCAATCAGGTGCGACAATCTATCGCTTGTATGGGAAGCCCGATGCGCCAGAGTTGTT
TCTGAAACATGGCAAAGGTAGCGTTGCCAATGATGTTACAGATGAGATGGTCAGACTAAACTGGCTGACG
GAATTTATGCCTCTTCCGACCATCAAGCATTTTATCCGTACTCCTGATGATGCATGGTTACTCACCACTG
CGATCCCCGGAAAAACAGCATTCCAGGTATTAGAAGAATATCCTGATTCAGGTGAAAATATTGTTGATGC
GCTGGCAGTGTTCCTGCGCCGGTTGCATTCGATTCCTGTTTGTAATTGTCCTTTTAACAGCGATCGCGTA
TTTCGTCTCGCTCAGGCGCAATCACGAATGAATAACGGTTTGGTTGATGCGAGTGATTTTGATGACGAGC
GTAATGGCTGGCCTGTTGAACAAGTCTGGAAAGAAATGCATAAACTTTTGCCATTCTCACCGGATTCAGT
CGTCACTCATGGTGATTTCTCACTTGATAACCTTATTTTTGACGAGGGGAAATTAATAGGTTGTATTGAT
GTTGGACGAGTCGGAATCGCAGACCGATACCAGGATCTTGCCATCCTATGGAACTGCCTCGGTGAGTTTT
CTCCTTCATTACAGAAACGGCTTTTTCAAAAATATGGTATTGATAATCCTGATATGAATAAATTGCAGTT
TCATTTGATGCTCGATGAGTTTTTCTAATCAGAATTGGTTAATTGGTTGTAACACTGGCAGAGCATTACG
CTGACTTGACGGGACGGCGCAAGCTCATGACCAAAATCCCTTAACGTGAGTTACGCGTCGTTCCACTGAG
CGTCAGAGGTATCACTAGTATTACAGAGGTAAGTTATAACAGTCGCCTAACCC
