>Addgene plasmid #103493 | LSB-hsa-miR-374b-5p | depositor partial sequence | sequence record 196036 | hsa-miR-374b-5p target
CACTTAGCAGGTTGTATTATAT
