>Addgene plasmid #103493 | LSB-hsa-miR-374b-5p | addgene partial sequence | sequence record 271382 | mKate2-F 5'-ACCCGCTAAGAACCTCAAGA-3'
CAAGGAGGCCGACAAAGAGACATACGTCGAGCAGCACGAGGTGGCTGTGGCCAGATACTGCGACCTCCCT
AGCAAACTGGGGCACAAACTTAATTGAGAATTCTACCACCCAGCTTTCTTGTACAAAGTGGTACGTCTCA
AGACCAGAGGTCTCTGCTTGATACTGACACTTAGCAGGTTGTATTATATCACTTAGCAGGTTGTATTATA
TCACTTAGCAGGTTGTATTATATCACTTAGCAGGTTGTATTATATCAACCAGAAGAGACCTGTGCTTCAC
TCCTCAGGTGCAGGCTGCCTATCAGAAGGTGGTGGCTGGTGTGGCCAATGCCCTGGCTCACAAATACCAC
TGAGATCTTTTTCCCTCTGCCAAAAATTATGGGGACATCATGAAGCCCCTTGAGCATCTGACTTCTGGCT
AATAAAGGAAATTTATTTTCATTGCAATAGTGTGTTGGAATTTTTTGTGTCTCTCACTCGGAAGGACATA
TGGGAGGGCAAATCATTTAAAACATCAGAATGAGTATTTGGTTTAGAGTTTGGCAACATATGCCCATATG
CTGGCTGCCATGAACAAAGGTTGGCTATAAAGAGGTCATCAGTATATGAAACAGCCCCCTGCTGTCCATT
CCTTATTCCATAGAAAAGCCTTGACTTGA
